Addgene plasmid #57540: mGeos2-VEL-Actin-C-18
Purpose: Localization: Actin, Excitation: 503 / 569, Emission: 514 / 581
Depositing lab: Michael Davidson. Depositing organization: Florida State University, Tallahassee.
Backbone
  Vector backbone: mGeos2-VEL-C1
  Backbone size w/o insert (bp): 4750
  Vector type: Mammalian Expression
  Selectable markers: Neomycin (select with G418)
Growth in bacteria
  Bacterial resistance: Kanamycin, 50 μg/mL
  Growth temperature: 37°C
  Growth strain: DH5alpha
  Copy number: High Copy
Gene/Insert
  Gene/Insert name: Actin (alt name: NM_001101.3)
  Species: H. sapiens (human)
  Entrez Gene: ACTB (a.k.a. BKRNS, BNS, BRWS1, CSMH, DDS1, PS1TP5BP1, THC8)
  Promoter: CMV
  Tag / fusion protein: mGeos2-VEL (N terminal on backbone)
  Cloning method: Unknown
  Sequencing primers: 5′ CMV-F; 3′ SV40pA-R
Terms and licenses: Academic/Nonprofit Terms; Industry Terms
Depositor comments: . Excitation = 503 / 569; Emission = 514 / 581
How to cite: mGeos2-VEL-Actin-C-18 was a gift from Michael Davidson (Addgene plasmid # 57540 ; http://n2t.net/addgene:57540 ; RRID:Addgene_57540)
