[The description below was written by a language model from this plasmid's Addgene catalogue record and pLannotate feature annotations shown in this document.]
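Description:
mGeos2-VEL-Actin-C-18 is a mammalian expression plasmid built on the mGeos2-VEL-C1 backbone, a C1-style fluorescent protein fusion vector. It encodes human beta-actin (ACTB) fused at its N-terminus to the fluorescent protein mGeos2-VEL. The human cytomegalovirus immediate early enhancer and promoter drive the fusion, with the fluorescent protein reading frame placed first, then a short linker region and the actin coding sequence, and an SV40 polyadenylation signal terminating the transcript. The automated annotation labels the fluorescent protein as Skylan-NS, a photoswitchable green protein derived from Lobophyllia hemprichii, and matches the actin to the bovine entry. These are best read as closest-homologue hits, since actin is highly conserved and the catalogue record specifies the human gene and mGeos2-VEL.

The plasmid is maintained in E. coli at high copy through a ColE1/pUC-type origin and also carries an f1 origin. A single Tn5 aminoglycoside phosphotransferase gene serves both hosts. A bacterial bla-type promoter allows kanamycin selection in E. coli, while an SV40 early promoter with an HSV TK polyadenylation signal allows G418 selection of stably transfected mammalian cells. Several small annotated fragments (RSF ori, large T antigen, ble, bGH poly(A)) are probably backbone remnants or partial matches rather than functional parts.

The stated purpose is labelling the actin cytoskeleton in mammalian cells for fluorescence imaging. The record lists paired excitation/emission values of 503/514 nm and 569/581 nm, indicating green and red emitting states, but it does not describe the switching or conversion behaviour further.
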