Features (pLannotate 1.2.2; 15 found; start..end, strand, type, name):
      1..51      +  rep_origin     RSF ori (fragment): Plasmids containing the RSF 1030 origin of replication can be propagated in E. coli cells that contain additional plasmids with compatible origins.
    119..422     +  enhancer       CMV enhancer: human cytomegalovirus immediate early enhancer
    423..626     +  promoter       CMV promoter: human cytomegalovirus (CMV) immediate early promoter
    671..1348    +  CDS            Skylan-NS: Skylan-NS is a photoswitchable green fluorescent protein published in 2016, derived from Lobophyllia hemprichii. It has moderate acid sensitivity.
   1403..2524    +  CDS            ACTB: ACTB_BOVIN - Experimental evidence at protein level: Swiss-Prot protein existence level 1. Actin is a highly conserved protein that polymerizes to produce filaments that form cross-linked networks in the cytoplasm of cells. Actin exists in both monomeric (G-actin) and polymeric (F-actin) forms, both forms playing key functions, such as cell motility and contraction. In addition to their role in the cytoplasmic cytoskeleton, G- and F-actin also localize in the nucleus, and regulate gene transcription and motility and repair of damaged DNA. From Bos taurus (Bovine).
   2550..2634    +  CDS            large T antigen (fragment): large T antigen from SV40 (simian virus 40)
   2657..2778    +  polyA_signal   SV40 poly(A) signal: SV40 polyadenylation signal
   2812..3240    -  rep_origin     f1 ori (sequence partly withheld): f1 bacteriophage origin of replication; arrow indicates direction of (+) strand synthesis
   3267..3371    +  promoter       AmpR promoter: bla
   3440..3650    +  promoter       SV40 promoter: SV40 early promoter
   3693..4487    +  CDS            NeoR/KanR: aminoglycoside phosphotransferase from Tn5; aph(3')-II (or nptII); confers resistance to neomycin, kanamycin, and G418 (Geneticin®)
   4508..4660    +  CDS            ble (fragment): BLE_KLEPN - Experimental evidence at protein level: Swiss-Prot protein existence level 1. Binding protein with a strong affinity to the bleomycin family of antibiotics. Binds to CL990; an antimitotic-antibiotic compound. From Klebsiella pneumoniae.
   4719..4766    +  polyA_signal   HSV TK poly(A) signal: herpes simplex virus thymidine kinase polyadenylation signal (Cole and Stacy, 1985)
   4857..4873    -  polyA_signal   bGH poly(A) signal (fragment): bovine growth hormone polyadenylation signal
   5095..5683    +  rep_origin     ori: high-copy-number ColE1/pMB1/pBR322/pUC origin of replication
>Addgene plasmid #57540 | mGeos2-VEL-Actin-C-18 | addgene full sequence | sequence record 218583 | Addgene NGS Result
CATGTTCTTTCCTGCGTTATCCCCTGATTCTGTGGATAACCGTATTACCGCCATGCATTAGTTATTAATA
GTAATCAATTACGGGGTCATTAGTTCATAGCCCATATATGGAGTTCCGCGTTACATAACTTACGGTAAAT
GGCCCGCCTGGCTGACCGCCCAACGACCCCCGCCCATTGACGTCAATAATGACGTATGTTCCCATAGTAA
CGCCAATAGGGACTTTCCATTGACGTCAATGGGTGGAGTATTTACGGTAAACTGCCCACTTGGCAGTACA
TCAAGTGTATCATATGCCAAGTACGCCCCCTATTGACGTCAATGACGGTAAATGGCCCGCCTGGCATTAT
GCCCAGTACATGACCTTATGGGACTTTCCTACTTGGCAGTACATCTACGTATTAGTCATCGCTATTACCA
TGGTGATGCGGTTTTGGCAGTACATCAATGGGCGTGGATAGCGGTTTGACTCACGGGGATTTCCAAGTCT
CCACCCCATTGACGTCAATGGGAGTTTGTTTTGGCACCAAAATCAACGGGACTTTCCAAAATGTCGTAAC
AACTCCGCCCCATTGACGCAAATGGGCGGTAGGCGTGTACGGTGGGAGGTCTATATAAGCAGAGCTGGTT
TAGTGAACCGTCAGATCCGCTAGCGCTACCGGTCGCCACCATGAGTGCGATTAAGCCAGACATGAAGATC
AAACTCCGTATGGAAGGCAACGTAAACGGGCACCACTTTGTGATCGACGGAGATGGTACAGGCAAGCCTT
TTGAGGGAAAACAGAGTATGGATCTTGAAGTCAAAGAGGGCGGACCTCTGCCTTTTGCCTTTGATATCCT
GACCACTGCATTCCTGTACGGCAACAGGGTATTCGCCAAATATCCAGACAACATACAAGACTATTTTAAG
CAGTCGTTTCCTAAGGGGTATTCGTGGGAACGAAGCTTGACTTTCGAAGACGGGGGCATTTGCAACGCCA
GAAACGACATAACAATGGAAGGGGACACTTTCTATAATAAAGTTCGATTTTATGGTACCAACTTTCCCGC
CAATGGTCCAGTTATGCAGAAGAAGACGCTGAAATGGGAGCCCTCCACTGAGAAAATGTATGTGCGTGAT
GGAGTGCTGACGGGTGATGTAGAGATGGCTTTGTTGCTTGAAGGAAATGCCCATTACCGATGTGACTTCA
GAACTACTTACAAAGCTAAGGAGAAGGGTGTCAAGTTACCAGGCGCCCACTTTGTGGACCACTGCATTGA
GATTTTAAGCCATGACAAAGATTACAACAAGGTTAAGCTGTATGAGCATGCTGTTGCTCATTCTGGATTG
CCTGACAATGCCAGACGATCCGGACTCAGATCTGGCAGCGGTGGAGGCAGCGCATCCGGCGGAAGCGGAA
GCGATGATGATATCGCCGCGCTCGTCGTCGACAACGGCTCCGGCATGTGCAAGGCCGGCTTCGCGGGCGA
CGATGCCCCCCGGGCCGTCTTCCCCTCCATCGTGGGGCGCCCCAGGCACCAGGGCGTGATGGTGGGCATG
GGTCAGAAGGATTCCTATGTGGGCGACGAGGCCCAGAGCAAGAGAGGCATCCTCACCCTGAAGTACCCCA
TCGAGCACGGCATCGTCACCAACTGGGACGACATGGAGAAAATCTGGCACCACACCTTCTACAATGAGCT
GCGTGTGGCTCCCGAGGAGCACCCCGTGCTGCTGACCGAGGCCCCCCTGAACCCCAAGGCCAACCGCGAG
AAGATGACCCAGATCATGTTTGAGACCTTCAACACCCCAGCCATGTACGTTGCTATCCAGGCTGTGCTAT
CCCTGTACGCCTCTGGCCGTACCACTGGCATCGTGATGGACTCCGGTGACGGGGTCACCCACACTGTGCC
CATCTACGAGGGGTATGCCCTCCCCCATGCCATCCTGCGTCTGGACCTGGCTGGCCGGGACCTGACTGAC
TACCTCATGAAGATCCTCACCGAGCGCGGCTACAGCTTCACCACCACGGCCGAGCGGGAAATCGTGCGTG
ACATTAAGGAGAAGCTGTGCTACGTCGCCCTGGACTTCGAGCAAGAGATGGCCACGGCTGCTTCCAGCTC
CTCCCTGGAGAAGAGCTACGAGCTGCCTGACGGCCAGGTCATCACCATTGGCAATGAGCGGTTCCGCTGC
CCTGAGGCACTCTTCCAGCCTTCCTTCCTGGGCATGGAGTCCTGTGGCATCCACGAAACTACCTTCAACT
CCATCATGAAGTGTGACGTGGACATCCGCAAAGACCTGTACGCCAACACAGTGCTGTCTGGCGGCACCAC
CATGTACCCTGGCATTGCCGACAGGATGCAGAAGGAGATCACTGCCCTGGCACCCAGCACAATGAAGATC
AAGATCATTGCTCCTCCTGAGCGCAAGTACTCCGTGTGGATCGGCGGCTCCATCCTGGCCTCGCTGTCCA
CCTTCCAGCAGATGTGGATCAGCAAGCAGGAGTATGACGAGTCCGGCCCCTCCATCGTCCACCGCAAATG
CTTCTAGGGATCCACCGGATCTAGATAACTGATCATAATCAGCCATACCACATTTGTAGAGGTTTTACTT
GCTTTAAAAAACCTCCCACACCTCCCCCTGAACCTGAAACATAAAATGAATGCAATTGTTGTTGTTAACT
TGTTTATTGCAGCTTATAATGGTTACAAATAAAGCAATAGCATCACAAATTTCACAAATAAAGCATTTTT
TTCACTGCATTCTAGTTGTGGTTTGTCCAAACTCATCAATGTATCTTAAGGCGTAAATTGTAAGCGTTAA
TATTTTGTTAAAATTCGCGTTAAATTTTTGTTAAATCAGCTCATTTTTTAACCAATAGGCCGAAATCGGC
AAAATCCCTTATAAATCAAAAGAATAGACCGAGATAGGGT
[37 nt withheld, positions 2911-2947]
AAAGAACGTGGACTCCAACGTCAAAGG
[49 nt withheld, positions 2975-3023]
T
[91 nt withheld, positions 3025-3115]
G
[124 nt withheld, positions 3117-3240]
CAGGTGGCACTTTTCGGGGAAATGTGCGCGGAACCCCTATTTGTTTATTTTTCTAAATACATTCAAATAT
GTATCCGCTCATGAGACAATAACCCTGATAAATGCTTCAATAATATTGAAAAAGGAAGAGTCCTGAGGCG
GAAAGAACCAGCTGTGGAATGTGTGTCAGTTAGGGTGTGGAAAGTCCCCAGGCTCCCCAGCAGGCAGAAG
TATGCAAAGCATGCATCTCAATTAGTCAGCAACCATAGTCCCGCCCCTAACTCCGCCCATCCCGCCCCTA
ACTCCGCCCAGTTCCGCCCATTCTCCGCCCCATGGCTGACTAATTTTTTTTATTTATGCAGAGGCCGAGG
CCGCCTCGGCCTCTGAGCTATTCCAGAAGTAGTGAGGAGGCTTTTTTGGAGGCCTAGGCTTTTGCAAAGA
TCGATCAAGAGACAGGATGAGGATCGTTTCGCATGATTGAACAAGATGGATTGCACGCAGGTTCTCCGGC
CGCTTGGGTGGAGAGGCTATTCGGCTATGACTGGGCACAACAGACAATCGGCTGCTCTGATGCCGCCGTG
TTCCGGCTGTCAGCGCAGGGGCGCCCGGTTCTTTTTGTCAAGACCGACCTGTCCGGTGCCCTGAATGAAC
TGCAAGACGAGGCAGCGCGGCTATCGTGGCTGGCCACGACGGGCGTTCCTTGCGCAGCTGTGCTCGACGT
TGTCACTGAAGCGGGAAGGGACTGGCTGCTATTGGGCGAAGTGCCGGGGCAGGATCTCCTGTCATCTCAC
CTTGCTCCTGCCGAGAAAGTATCCATCATGGCTGATGCAATGCGGCGGCTGCATACGCTTGATCCGGCTA
CCTGCCCATTCGACCACCAAGCGAAACATCGCATCGAGCGAGCACGTACTCGGATGGAAGCCGGTCTTGT
CGATCAGGATGATCTGGACGAAGAGCATCAGGGGCTCGCGCCAGCCGAACTGTTCGCCAGGCTCAAGGCG
AGCATGCCCGACGGCGAGGATCTCGTCGTGACCCATGGCGATGCCTGCTTGCCGAATATCATGGTGGAAA
ATGGCCGCTTTTCTGGATTCATCGACTGTGGCCGGCTGGGTGTGGCGGACCGCTATCAGGACATAGCGTT
GGCTACCCGTGATATTGCTGAAGAGCTTGGCGGCGAATGGGCTGACCGCTTCCTCGTGCTTTACGGTATC
GCCGCTCCCGATTCGCAGCGCATCGCCTTCTATCGCCTTCTTGACGAGTTCTTCTGAGCGGGACTCTGGG
GTTCGAAATGACCGACCAAGCGACGCCCAACCTGCCATCACGAGATTTCGATTCCACCGCCGCCTTCTAT
GAAAGGTTGGGCTTCGGAATCGTTTTCCGGGACGCCGGCTGGATGATCCTCCAGCGCGGGGATCTCATGC
TGGAGTTCTTCGCCCACCCTAGGGGGAGGCTAACTGAAACACGGAAGGAGACAATACCGGAAGGAACCCG
CGCTATGACGGCAATAAAAAGACAGAATAAAACGCACGGTGTTGGGTCGTTTGTTCATAAACGCGGGGTT
CGGTCCCAGGGCTGGCACTCTGTCGATACCCCACCGAGACCCCATTGGGGCCAATACGCCCGCGTTTCTT
CCTTTTCCCCACCCCACCCCCCAAGTTCGGGTGAAGGCCCAGGGCTCGCAGCCAACGTCGGGGCGGCAGG
CCCTGCCATAGCCTCAGGTTACTCATATATACTTTAGATTGATTTAAAACTTCATTTTTAATTTAAAAGG
ATCTAGGTGAAGATCCTTTTTGATAATCTCATGACCAAAATCCCTTAACGTGAGTTTTCGTTCCACTGAG
CGTCAGACCCCGTAGAAAAGATCAAAGGATCTTCTTGAGATCCTTTTTTTCTGCGCGTAATCTGCTGCTT
GCAAACAAAAAAACCACCGCTACCAGCGGTGGTTTGTTTGCCGGATCAAGAGCTACCAACTCTTTTTCCG
AAGGTAACTGGCTTCAGCAGAGCGCAGATACCAAATACTGTTCTTCTAGTGTAGCCGTAGTTAGGCCACC
ACTTCAAGAACTCTGTAGCACCGCCTACATACCTCGCTCTGCTAATCCTGTTACCAGTGGCTGCTGCCAG
TGGCGATAAGTCGTGTCTTACCGGGTTGGACTCAAGACGATAGTTACCGGATAAGGCGCAGCGGTCGGGC
TGAACGGGGGGTTCGTGCACACAGCCCAGCTTGGAGCGAACGACCTACACCGAACTGAGATACCTACAGC
GTGAGCTATGAGAAAGCGCCACGCTTCCCGAAGGGAGAAAGGCGGACAGGTATCCGGTAAGCGGCAGGGT
CGGAACAGGAGAGCGCACGAGGGAGCTTCCAGGGGGAAACGCCTGGTATCTTTATAGTCCTGTCGGGTTT
CGCCACCTCTGACTTGAGCGTCGATTTTTGTGATGCTCGTCAGGGGGGCGGAGCCTATGGAAAAACGCCA
GCAACGCGGCCTTTTTACGGTTCCTGGCCTTTTGCTGGCCTTTTGCTCA
