>Addgene plasmid #57540 | mGeos2-VEL-Actin-C-18 | depositor partial sequence | sequence record 88684 | insert sequence
TAGTGACGTCAGATCCGCTAGCGCTACCGGTCGCCACCATGAGTGCGATTAAGCCAGACATGAAGATCAA
ACTCCGTATGGAAGGCAACGTAAACGGGCACCACTTTGTGATCGACGGAGATGGTACAGGCAAGCCTTTT
GAGGGAAAACAGAGTATGGATCTTGAAGTCAAAGAGGGCGGACCTCTGCCTTTTGCCTTTGATATCCTGA
CCACTGCATTCCTGTACGGCAACAGGGTATTCGCCAAATATCCAGACAACATACAAGACTATTTTAAGCA
GTCGTTTCCTAAGGGGTATTCGTGGGAACGAAGCTTGACTTTCGAAGACGGGGGCATTTGCAACGCCAGA
AACGACATAACAATGGAAGGGGACACTTTCTATAATAAAGTTCGATTTTATGGTACCAACTTTCCCGCCA
ATGGTCCAGTTATGCAGAAGAAGACGCTGAAATGGGAGCCCTCCACTGAGAAAATGTATGTGCGTGATGG
AGTGCTGACGGGTGATGTAGAGATGGCTTTGTTGCTTGAAGGAAATGCCCATTACCGATGTGACTTCAGA
ACTACTTACAAAGCTAAGGAGAAGGGTGTCAAGTTACCAGGCGCCCACTTTGTGGACCACTGCATTGAGA
TTTTAAGCCATGACAAAGATTACAACAAGGTTAAGCTGTATGAGCATGCTGTTGCTCATTCTGGATTGCC
TGACAATGCCAGACGATCCGGACTCAGATCTGGCAGCGGTGGAGGCAGCGCATCCGGCGGAAGCGGAAGC
GATGATGATATCGCCGCGCTCGTCGTCGACAACGGCTCCGGCATGTGCAAGGCCGGCTTCGCGGGCGACG
ATGCCCCCCGGGCCGTCTTCCCCTCCATCGTGGGGCGCCCCAGGCACCAGGGCGTGATGGTGGGCATGGG
TCAGAAGGATTCCTATGTGGGCGACGAGGCCCAGAGCAAGAGAGGCATCCTCACCCTGAAGTACCCCATC
GAGCACGGCATCGTCACCAACTGGGACGACATGGAGAAAATCTGGCACCACACCTTCTACAATGAGCTGC
GTGTGGCTCCCGAGGAGCACCCCGTGCTGCTGACCGAGGCCCCCCTGAACCCCAAGGCCAACCGCGAGAA
GATGACCCAGATCATGTTTGAGACCTTCAACACCCCAGCCATGTACGTTGCTATCCAGGCTGTGCTATCC
CTGTACGCCTCTGGCCGTACCACTGGCATCGTGATGGACTCCGGTGACGGGGTCACCCACACTGTGCCCA
TCTACGAGGGGTATGCCCTCCCCCATGCCATCCTGCGTCTGGACCTGGCTGGCCGGGACCTGACTGACTA
CCTCATGAAGATCCTCACCGAGCGCGGCTACAGCTTCACCACCACGGCCGAGCGGGAAATCGTGCGTGAC
ATTAAGGAGAAGCTGTGCTACGTCGCCCTGGACTTCGAGCAAGAGATGGCCACGGCTGCTTCCAGCTCCT
CCCTGGAGAAGAGCTACGAGCTGCCTGACGGCCAGGTCATCACCATTGGCAATGAGCGGTTCCGCTGCCC
TGAGGCACTCTTCCAGCCTTCCTTCCTGGGCATGGAGTCCTGTGGCATCCACGAAACTACCTTCAACTCC
ATCATGAAGTGTGACGTGGACATCCGCAAAGACCTGTACGCCAACACAGTGCTGTCTGGCGGCACCACCA
TGTACCCTGGCATTGCCGACAGGATGCAGAAGGAGATCACTGCCCTGGCACCCAGCACAATGAAGATCAA
GATCATTGCTCCTCCTGAGCGCAAGTACTCCGTGTGGATCGGCGGCTCCATCCTGGCCTCGCTGTCCACC
TTCCAGCAGATGTGGATCAGCAAGCAGGAGTATGACGAGTCCGGCCCCTCCATCGTCCACCGCAAATGCT
TCTAGGGATCCACCGGATCTAGATAACTGATCATAATCAGCCA
